>Addgene plasmid #31840 | pcDNA5FRT/TO-p97-RG-mycStrep | addgene partial sequence | sequence record 36778 | BGH-rev 5'-TAGAAGGCACAGTCGAGG-3'
AGGGCCTCTNANTCGAGCGGCCGCCACTGGNGCTGGATATCTGCAGAATTCCACCACACTGGAACTAGTG
GATCCTTATTTTTCGAACTGCGGGTGGCTCCAACCGGTATGCATATTCAGATCCTCTTCTGAGATGAGTT
TTTGTTCGCCATAGAGGTCATCGTCATTGTCTTCTGTGTACACATTGCCACCTGTGCCACCTCCACTGCC
CTGACTTGGGCCAGCTCCACCCTGGTTCCCTGAAGGGAATCTGAAGCTGCCAAAACCTCGACTTTGCTGC
AGTGTCTGGGCAAACATTTCATACTTCCGAATGTCATTATCACTGACAGAACGTCGGGCAAAACGCATGG
CTTCCTCAAAGTGATCTCTGCGGATCTCAGGCACTGGATCATCCTCTTCTACTTCCATAGCTGATGGATT
TGTCTGCCTCTCTCGTTCTCGCCTAATCTCACTCTCGATAGATTCACGAATGGCTAGTTTACAAGCACGT
TGGCAAATTTCTGTCAGGTCAGCTCCAGAAAAGCCATTAGTCATCTTAGCCAAGAACTCCAAATCCACAT
CCTTGGCAACTGGGGATTTTCGCAGATTGGCTTTTAGGATGGCAACACGGGACTTCTCATCAGGAAGTGG
GATATAAATGAGCTGATCAAGACGGCCAGGTCTTAGGATAGCAGGATCAATGATGTCAGGCCGGTTGGTA
GCTCCAATGATAAACACATTCTTTTTTGTGGACATGCCATCCATTTCTGTCAGGATCTGATTGATGACTC
GGTCTGCAGCTCCACCACCATCTCCAATAT
