>Addgene plasmid #31840 | pcDNA5FRT/TO-p97-RG-mycStrep | addgene partial sequence | sequence record 38774 | CMV-F 5'-CGCAAATGGGCGGTAGGCGTG-3'
GTGATAGAGATCTCCCTATCAGTGATAGAGATCGTCGACGAGCTCGTTTAGTGAACCGTCAGATCGCCTG
GAGACGCCATCCACGCTGTTTTGACCTCCATAGAAGACACCGGGACCGATCCAGCCTCCGGACTCTAGCG
TTTAAACTTAAGCTTGGTACCGCCGCCATGGCCTCTGGAGCCGATTCAAAAGGTGATGATTTATCAACAG
CCATTCTCAAACAGAAGAACCGTCCCAATCGGTTAATTGTTGATGAAGCCATCAATGAAGATAACAGTGT
GGTGTCCTTGTCCCAGCCCAAGATGGATGAACTACAGTTGTTCAGAGGTGACACGGTGTTGCTAAAAGGA
AAGAAGAGAAGGGAAGCTGTATGCATTGTTCTTTCTGATGACACGTGTTCTGATGAGAAGATTCGAATGA
ATAGAGTTGTTCGGAATAACCTCCGAGTTGGCCTAGGAGATGTCATCAGCATCCAGCCATGCCCTGATGT
AAAGTATGGCAAACGTATCCATGTGCTACCCATTGATGACACAGTGGAAGGCATCACTGGCAATCTTTTT
GAGGTATACCTTAAGCCGTACTTCCTGGAAGCATATCGGCCCATCCGTAAAGGAGATATTTTCCTTGTCC
GGGGTGGGATGCGTGCTGTGGAGTTCAAAGTAGTAGAGACAGATCCCAGCCCTTACTGTATTGTTGCTCC
AGACACAGTGATCCACTGTGAGGGGGAGCCAATCAAGCGAGAGGATGAGGAGGAGTCCTTAAATGAAGTA
GGCTATGATGACATCGGTGGTTGCAGGAAGCAGCTAGCTCAGATAAAGGAGATGGTGGAGCTGCCACTGA
GACATCCTGCACTCTTTAAAGGCAATTGGTGTGAAGCCTCCTCGGGGAATCTTGCTATATGGACCTCCTG
GGACAGGGAAAACCTTGATTGCC
