[The description below was written by a language model from this plasmid's Addgene catalogue record.]
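Description:
pcDNA5FRT/TO-p97-RG-mycStrep is a mammalian expression plasmid built on the Invitrogen pcDNA5/FRT/TO backbone, a vector designed for Flp recombinase-mediated integration into a genomic FRT site and for tetracycline-regulated expression. It is maintained in E. coli as a high-copy plasmid under ampicillin selection. The mammalian marker is hygromycin resistance, but the depositor notes that this gene lacks its own promoter and native start codon. In this backbone design, the marker becomes functional only after correct recombination at an FRT-containing genomic locus that supplies those elements, so hygromycin selection enriches for site-specific, single-copy integrants rather than random insertions.

The insert is rat p97 (also known as Cdc48, or VCP), carrying the R95G substitution and cloned between NheI and BamHI sites. Expression is driven by the CMV promoter. In the "TO" version of the backbone this promoter is combined with tetracycline operator sequences, so that transcription is repressed in Tet repressor-expressing host cells until tetracycline or doxycycline is added. The protein carries C-terminal myc and Strep tags separated by a short linker, allowing immunodetection through myc and affinity purification through Strep.

The associated publication concerns VCP and its cofactor UBXD1 in endolysosomal sorting of ubiquitylated caveolin-1, and how VCP disease mutations impair that process. This suggests the construct serves to generate isogenic, inducible stable cell lines expressing the mutant p97 for functional comparison and for pull-down of interacting proteins. No feature table was provided, so individual backbone elements are inferred from the named vector rather than from annotation.
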