Addgene plasmid #31840: pcDNA5FRT/TO-p97-RG-mycStrep
Depositing lab: Hemmo Meyer. Depositing organization: Universitaet Duisburg-Essen. Publication: Endolysosomal sorting of ubiquitylated caveolin-1 is regulated by VCP and UBXD1 and impaired by VCP disease mutations. Ritz D, Vuk M, Kirchner P, Bug M, Schutz S, Hayer A, Bremer S, Lusk C, Baloh RH, Lee H, Glatter T, Gstaiger M, Aebersold R, Weihl CC, Meyer H. Nat Cell Biol. 2011 Aug 7;13(9):1116-23. doi: 10.1038/ncb2301. PubMed 21822278.
Backbone
  Vector backbone: pcDNA5/FRT/TO
  Backbone manufacturer: Invitrogen
  Backbone size w/o insert (bp): 5137
  Vector type: Mammalian Expression, Bacterial Expression
  Selectable markers: Hygromycin
Growth in bacteria
  Bacterial resistance: Ampicillin, 100 μg/mL
  Growth temperature: 37°C
  Growth strain: DH5alpha
  Copy number: High Copy
Gene/Insert
  Gene/Insert name: p97 (alt name: Cdc48)
  Species: R. norvegicus (rat)
  Mutation: R95G
  Promoter: CMV
  Tag / fusion protein: myc (C terminal on insert); Strep (C terminal on insert)
  Cloning method: Restriction Enzyme; 5′ cloning site NheI (unknown if destroyed); 3′ cloning site BamHI (unknown if destroyed)
  Sequencing primers: 5′ CMV-F; 3′ BGH-rev
Terms and licenses: Academic/Nonprofit Terms; Industry Terms: Not Available to Industry
Depositor comments: Contains NMHTG linker between myc and Strep tags. The hygromycin resistance gene in this plasmid lacks a promoter and native start codon. See Invitrogen's website for more information about the vector backbone.
How to cite: pcDNA5FRT/TO-p97-RG-mycStrep was a gift from Hemmo Meyer (Addgene plasmid # 31840 ; http://n2t.net/addgene:31840 ; RRID:Addgene_31840)
